Addgene plasmid #149130: pGBW-m4046548
Purpose: Yeast Expression plasmid for SARS-CoV-2 N (nucleocapsid)
Depositing lab: Ginkgo Bioworks & Benjie Chen. Depositing organization: Ginkgo Bioworks.
Backbone
  Vector backbone: AmpR; 2u URA3
  Backbone size w/o insert (bp): 4078
  Vector type: Yeast Expression
  Selectable markers: URA3
Growth in bacteria
  Bacterial resistance: Ampicillin, 100 μg/mL
  Growth temperature: 37°C
  Growth strain: DH5alpha
  Copy number: High Copy
Gene/Insert
  Gene/Insert name: SARS-CoV-2 N (nucleocapsid) (alt names: nucleocapsid phosphoprotein; N protein)
  Species: S. cerevisiae (budding yeast); Severe acute respiratory syndrome coronavirus 2
  Insert size (bp): 1253
  Mutation: Saccharomyces cerevisiae recode 1
  Entrez Gene: N (a.k.a. GU280_gp10)
  Promoter: pGAL1
  Tag / fusion protein: Cleavable thrombin;StrepII (C terminal on backbone)
  Cloning method: Unknown
Resource information
  A portion of this plasmid was derived from a plasmid made by: GinkgoBioworks
Depositor comments: NCBI Reference Sequence: YP_009724397.2. Created by gene synthesis with Not1 site. NGS used for QC was performed by Ginkgo and may not fully cover the entire plasmid.
How to cite: pGBW-m4046548 was a gift from Ginkgo Bioworks & Benjie Chen (Addgene plasmid # 149130 ; http://n2t.net/addgene:149130 ; RRID:Addgene_149130)
