[The description below was written by a language model from this plasmid's Addgene catalogue record and pLannotate feature annotations shown in this document.]
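Description:
pGBW-m4046548 is an episomal yeast expression plasmid of about 6.1 kb for producing the SARS-CoV-2 nucleocapsid (N) protein in Saccharomyces cerevisiae. It is a shuttle vector. In E. coli it replicates from a ColE1/pUC-type origin, catalogued as high copy, and is selected with ampicillin through a β-lactamase gene that the annotation places downstream of a cat promoter. A short rop annotation lies directly adjacent to AmpR, which sits oddly with the high-copy designation and may be only a partial or spurious match. Phage T3Te and T7Te terminators flank the bacterial origin, and a tonB terminator lies upstream of the resistance cassette, presumably insulating these modules from transcriptional read-through. In yeast, the 2μ origin supports multicopy maintenance. The URA3 marker with its own promoter allows selection in ura3 hosts on medium lacking uracil and counterselection with 5-fluoroorotic acid.

The payload is a synthetic N open reading frame based on the NCBI reference protein and recoded for S. cerevisiae codon usage ("recode 1"). It sits between the galactose-inducible, Gal4-regulated GAL1 promoter and a CYC1 terminator fragment, so expression can be switched on by galactose. According to the catalogue entry, the backbone supplies a C-terminal StrepII tag preceded by a thrombin cleavage site, allowing affinity purification on Strep-Tactin-type resins and later tag removal. These tag elements are not separately annotated in the feature table, though a gap between the N coding region and the terminator could accommodate them. The depositor notes that the insert was made by gene synthesis with a NotI site and that the sequencing used for quality control may not cover the whole plasmid. The construct suits inducible production and purification of recombinant N protein from yeast.
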