Features (pLannotate 1.2.2; 13 found; start..end, strand, type, name):
     25..466     +  promoter       GAL1 promoter: S. cerevisiae GAL1; inducible promoter, regulated by Gal4
    478..1734    +  CDS            N: NCAP_SARS2 - Experimental evidence at protein level: Swiss-Prot protein existence level 1. Packages the positive strand viral genome RNA into a helical ribonucleocapsid (RNP) and plays a fundamental role during virion assembly through its interactions with the viral genome and membrane protein M. Plays an important role in enhancing the efficiency of subgenomic viral RNA transcription as well as viral replication (By similarity). May modulate transforming growth factor-beta signaling by binding host smad3 (By similarity). From Severe acute respiratory syndrome coronavirus 2 (2019-nCoV) (SARS-C
   1805..1977    +  terminator     CYC1 terminator (fragment): S. cerevisiae CYC1; transcription terminator for CYC1
   2013..2189    +  promoter       URA3 promoter (fragment): S. cerevisiae URA3
   2190..2993    +  CDS            URA3: orotidine-5'-phosphate decarboxylase, required for uracil biosynthesis; S. cerevisiae URA3; yeast auxotrophic marker, counterselectable with 5-fluoroorotic acid (5-FOA)
   3076..4058    -  rep_origin     2μ ori: yeast 2μ plasmid origin of replication
   4136..4165    +  terminator     T3Te terminator: phage T3 early transcription terminator
   4187..4774    +  rep_origin     ori: high-copy-number ColE1/pMB1/pBR322/pUC origin of replication
   4786..4813    -  terminator     T7Te terminator: phage T7 early transcription terminator
   4837..5028    -  CDS            rop: Rop protein, which maintains plasmids at low copy number; rop
   5029..5889    -  CDS            AmpR: β-lactamase; bla; confers resistance to ampicillin, carbenicillin, and related antibiotics
   5890..5992    -  promoter       cat promoter: promoter of the E. coli cat gene encoding chloramphenicol acetyltransferase
   5993..6024    -  terminator     tonB terminator: bidirectional E. coli tonB-P14 transcription terminator
>Addgene plasmid #149130 | pGBW-m4046548 | depositor full sequence | sequence record 291583 | Full Sequence
GCGGCCGCTTGCTATATTGAAGTACGGATTAGAAGCCGCCGAGCGGGCGACAGCCCTCCGACGGAAGACT
CTCCTCCGTGCGTCCTCGTCTTCACCGGTCGCGTTCCTGAAACGCAGATGTGCCTCGCGCCGCACTGCTC
CGAACAATAAAGATTCTACAATACTAGCTTTTATGGTTATGAAGAGGAAAAATTGGCAGTAACCTGGCCC
CACAAACCTTCAAATTAACGAATCAAATTAACAACCATAGGATGATAATGCGATTAGTTTTTTAGCCTTA
TTTCTGGGGTAATTAATCAGCGAAGCGATGATTTTTGATCTATTAACAGATATATAAATGGAAAAGCTGC
ATAACCACTTTAACTAATACTTTCAACATTTTCAGTTTGTATTACTTCTTATTCAAATGTCATAAAAGTA
TCAACAAAAAATTGTTAATATACCTCTATACTTTAACGTCAAGGAGAAAAAACTATAATGTCTGATAATG
GCCCACAGAACCAACGTAACGCACCTAGAATCACCTTCGGTGGTCCATCCGACAGCACTGGTTCAAATCA
AAACGGAGAGAGATCGGGTGCCCGGAGTAAGCAAAGGCGCCCCCAAGGTCTACCGAATAACACAGCTTCT
TGGTTTACTGCTCTTACGCAACACGGTAAAGAAGACTTGAAGTTCCCAAGAGGTCAAGGGGTTCCAATTA
ACACCAACTCCTCTCCAGATGATCAAATAGGTTACTATAGAAGAGCTACTAGACGTATTAGGGGTGGGGA
CGGCAAAATGAAGGATTTATCTCCTAGATGGTACTTTTATTACTTGGGTACCGGTCCAGAAGCTGGATTG
CCTTACGGTGCCAATAAGGACGGTATCATTTGGGTAGCAACTGAAGGTGCTTTAAATACCCCAAAGGACC
ATATCGGTACTAGAAACCCTGCTAATAACGCTGCCATTGTCTTGCAATTACCACAGGGGACAACGTTGCC
AAAGGGTTTCTACGCCGAAGGATCCAGAGGTGGCTCGCAAGCTTCTAGTAGATCATCCTCTCGCAGCAGA
AACTCATCTCGTAACTCCACACCAGGTAGTTCGAGAGGTACCTCTCCAGCGAGAATGGCTGGTAACGGTG
GTGATGCAGCTCTGGCGTTGCTGCTACTCGACAGATTGAATCAATTGGAATCCAAAATGTCTGGTAAGGG
TCAACAACAACAGGGTCAGACTGTGACTAAGAAGTCTGCTGCTGAAGCTTCCAAAAAGCCCCGTCAAAAG
AGAACCGCCACCAAGGCCTATAATGTCACTCAAGCTTTCGGAAGAAGAGGTCCAGAGCAAACGCAAGGTA
ACTTTGGAGATCAAGAATTGATCCGGCAGGGTACCGATTATAAACACTGGCCCCAAATTGCTCAATTCGC
GCCAAGCGCCTCAGCTTTTTTCGGCATGTCAAGAATAGGTATGGAAGTTACTCCATCTGGGACTTGGTTA
ACTTACACTGGTGCAATCAAGTTGGACGATAAAGACCCAAATTTTAAAGACCAAGTTATTCTACTCAACA
AGCATATAGATGCTTACAAAACCTTCCCGCCTACAGAACCCAAGAAAGATAAAAAGAAGAAGGCTGACGA
GACACAAGCATTGCCTCAGCGTCAAAAGAAACAACAAACTGTCACCTTGTTACCAGCAGCTGATCTTGAT
GATTTCTCTAAGCAATTGCAACAATCCATGTCGTCCGCCGACTCTACTCAAGCGCTCGTGCCGAGAGGTT
CTTGGAGCCATCCGCAGTTTGAAAAATAAACAGGCCCCTTTTCCTTTGTCGATATCATGTAATTAGTTAT
GTCACGCTTACATTCACGCCCTCCTCCCACATCCGCTCTAACCGAAAAGGAAGGAGTTAGACAACCTGAA
GTCTAGGTCCCTATTTATTTTTTTTAATAGTTATGTTAGTATTAAGAACGTTATTTATATTTCAAATTTT
TCTTTTTTTTCTGTACAAAGCGGCCGCCGAACCACTAGTGCACTGCAGTACACGGTTTCCTTGAAATTTT
TTTGATTCGGTAATCTCCGAACAGAAGGAAGAACGAAGGAAGGAGCACAGACTTAGATTGGTATATATAC
GCATATGTAGTGTTGAAGAAACATGAAATTGCCCAGTATTCTTAACCCAACTGCACAGAACAAAAACGTG
CAGGAAACGAAGATAAATCATGTCGAAAGCTACATATAAGGAACGTGCTGCTACTCATCCTAGTCCTGTT
GCTGCCAAGCTATTTAATATCATGCACGAAAAGCAAACAAACTTGTGTGCTTCATTGGATGTTCGTACCA
CCAAGGAATTACTGGAGTTAGTTGAAGCATTAGGTCCCAAAATTTGTTTACTAAAAACACATGTGGATAT
CTTGACTGATTTTTCCATGGAGGGCACAGTTAAGCCGCTAAAGGCATTATCCGCCAAGTACAATTTTTTA
CTCTTCGAGGACAGAAAATTTGCTGACATTGGTAATACAGTCAAATTGCAGTACTCTGCGGGTGTATACA
GAATAGCAGAATGGGCAGACATTACGAATGCACACGGTGTGGTGGGCCCAGGTATTGTTAGCGGTTTGAA
GCAGGCGGCAGAAGAAGTAACAAAGGAACCTAGAGGCCTTTTGATGTTAGCAGAATTGTCATGCAAGGGC
TCCCTATCTACTGGAGAATATACTAAGGGTACTGTTGACATTGCGAAGAGCGACAAAGATTTTGTTATCG
GCTTTATTGCTCAAAGAGACATGGGTGGAAGAGATGAAGGTTACGATTGGTTGATTATGACACCCGGTGT
GGGTTTAGATGACAAGGGAGATGCATTGGGTCAACAGTATAGAACCGTGGATGATGTGGTTTCTACAGGA
TCTGACATTATTATTGTTGGAAGAGGACTATTTGCAAAGGGAAGGGATGCTAAGGTAGAGGGTGAACGTT
ACAGAAAAGCAGGCTGGGAAGCATATTTGAGAAGATGCGGCCAGCAAAACTAAAAAACTGTATTATAAGT
AAATGCATGTATACTAAACTCACAAATTAGAGCTTCAATTTAATTATATCAGTTATTACCCGAGTAACGA
AGCATCTGTGCTTCATTTTGTAGAACAAAAATGCAACGCGAGAGCGCTAATTTTTCAAACAAAGAATCTG
AGCTGCATTTTTACAGAACAGAAATGCAACGCGAAAGCGCTATTTTACCAACGAAGAATCTGTGCTTCAT
TTTTGTAAAACAAAAATGCAACGCGAGAGCGCTAATTTTTCAAACAAAGAATCTGAGCTGCATTTTTACA
GAACAGAAATGCAACGCGAGAGCGCTATTTTACCAACAAAGAATCTATACTTCTTTTTTGTTCTACAAAA
ATGCATCCCGAGAGCGCTATTTTTCTAACAAAGCATCTTAGATTACTTTTTTTCTCCTTTGTGCGCTCTA
TAATGCAGTCTCTTGATAACTTTTTGCACTGTAGGTCCGTTAAGGTTAGAAGAAGGCTACTTTGGTGTCT
ATTTTCTCTTCCATAAAAAAAGCCTGACTCCACTTCCCGCGTTTACTGATTACTAGCGAAGCTGCGGGTG
CATTTTTTCAAGATAAAGGCATCCCCGATTATATTCTATACCGATGTGGATTGCGCATACTTTGTGAACA
GAAAGTGATAGCGTTGATGATTCTTCATTGGTCAGAAAATTATGAACGGTTTCTTCTATTTTGTCTCTAT
ATACTACGTATAGGAAATGTTTACATTTTCGTATTGTTTTCGATTCACTCTATGAATAGTTCTTACTACA
ATTTTTTTGTCTAAAGAGTAATACTAGAGATAAACATAAAAAATGTAGAGGTCGAGTTTAGATGCAAGTT
CAAGGAGCGAAAGGTGGATGGGTAGGTTATATAGGGATATAGCACAGAGATATATAGCAAAGAGATACTT
TTGAGCAATGTTTGTGGAAGCGGTATTCGCAATATTTTAGTAGCTCGTTACAGTCCGGTGCGTTTTTGGT
TTTTTGAAAGTGCGTCATCAGAGCGCTTTTGGTTTTCAAAAGCGCTCTGAAGTTCCTATACTTTCTAGCT
AGAGAATAGGAACTTCCCGAGCGGCCGCGTGTTACAAGCTTGACTCCAGCGTAACTGGACTGCAATCAAC
TCACTGGCTCACCTTCACGGGTGGGCCTTTCTTCGGTAGAAAATCAAAGGATCTTCTTGAGATCCTTTTT
TTCTGCGCGTAATCTGCTGCTTGCAAACAAAAAAACCACCGCTACCAGCGGTGGTTTGTTTGCCGGATCA
AGAGCTACCAACTCTTTTTCCGAGGTAACTGGCTTCAGCAGAGCGCAGATACCAAATACTGTTCTTCTAG
TGTAGCCGTAGTTAGGCCACCACTTCAAGAACTCTGTAGCACCGCCTACATACCTCGCTCTGCTAATCCT
GTTACCAGTGGCTGCTGCCAGTGGCGATAAGTCGTGTCTTACCGGGTTGGACTCAAGACGATAGTTACCG
GATAAGGCGCAGCGGTCGGGCTGAACGGGGGGTTCGTGCACACAGCCCAGCTTGGAGCGAACGACCTACA
CCGAACTGAGATACCTACAGCGTGAGCTATGAGAAAGCGCCACGCTTCCCGAAGGGAGAAAGGCGGACAG
GTATCCGGTAAGCGGCAGGGTCGGAACAGGAGAGCGCACGAGGGAGCTTCCAGGGGTAAACGCCTGGTAT
CTTTATAGTCCTGTCGGGTTTCGCCACCTCTGACTTGAGCATCGATTTTTGTGATGCTCGTCAGGGGGGC
GGAGCCTATGGAAAAACGCCAGCAACGCAGAAAGGCCCACCCGAAGGTGAGCCAGGTGATTACATTTGGG
CCCTCATCAGAGGTTTTCACCGTCATCACCGAAACGCGCGAGGCAGCTGCGGTAAAGCTCATCAGCGTGG
TCGTGAAGCGATTCACAGATGTCTGCCTGTTCATCCGCGTCCAGCTCGTTGAGTTTCTCCAGAAGCGTTA
ATGTCTGGCTTCTGATAAAGCGGGCCATGTTAAGGGCGGTTTTTTCCTGTTTGGTCACTTACCAATGCTT
AATCAGTGAGGCACCTATCTCAGCGATCTGTCTATTTCGTTCATCCATAGTTGCCTGACTCCCCGTCGTG
TAGATAACTACGATGCGGGAGGGCTTACCATCTGGCCCCAGTGCTGCAATGATACCGCGAGACCCACGCT
CACCGGCTCCAGATTTATCAGCAATAAACCAGCCAGCCGGGAGGGCCGAGCGCAGAAGTGATCCTGCAAC
TTTATCCGCCTCCATCCAGTCTATTAATTGTTGCCGGGAAGCTAGAGTAAGTAGTTCGCCAGTTAATAGT
TTGCGCAACGTTGTTGCCATTGCTACAGGCATCGTGGTGTCACGCTCGTCGTTTGGTATGGCTTCATTCA
GCTCCGGTTCCCAACGATCAAGGCGAGTTACATGATCCCCCATGTTGTGCAAAAAAGCGGTTAGCTCCTT
CGGTCCTCCGATCGTTGCCAGAAGTAAGTTGGCCGCAGTGTTATCACTCATGGTTATGGCAGCACTGCAT
AATTCTCTTACTGTCATGCCATCCGTGAGATGCTTTTCTGTGACTGGTGAGTACTCAACCAAGTCATTCT
GAGAATAGTGTATGCGGCGACCGAGTTGCTCTTGCCCGGCGTCAATACGGGATAATACCGCGCCACATAG
CAGAACTTTAAAAGTGCTCATCATTGGAAAACGTTCTTCGGGGCGTAAACTCTCAAGGATCTTACCGCTG
TTGAGATCCAGTTCGATGTAACCCACTCGTGCACCCAACTGATCTTCAGCATCTTTTACTTTCACCAGCG
TTTCTGGGTGAGCAAAAACAGGAAGGCAAAATGCCGCAAAAAAGGGAATAAGGGCGACACGGAAATGTTG
AATACTCATTTTAGCTTCCTTAGCTCCTGAAAATCTCGATAACTCAAAAAATACGCCCGGTAGTGATCTT
ATTTCATTATGGTGAAAGTTGGAACCTCTTACGTGCCGATCAAGTCAAAAGCCTCCGGTCGGAGGCTTTT
GACTTTCTGCTATGGAGGTCAGGTATGATTTAAATGGTCAGTTAGA
