>Addgene plasmid #149130 | pGBW-m4046548 | addgene partial sequence | sequence record 298230 | Ginkgo NGS Result
GCGGCCGCTTGCTATATTGAAGTACGGATTAGAAGCCGCCGAGCGGGCGACAGCCCTCCGACGGAAGACT
CTCCTCCGTGCGTCCTCGTCTTCACCGGTCGCGTTCCTGAAACGCAGATGTGCCTCGCGCCGCACTGCTC
CGAACAATAAAGATTCTACAATACTAGCTTTTATGGTTATGAAGAGGAAAAATTGGCAGTAACCTGGCCC
CACAAACCTTCAAATTAACGAATCAAATTAACAACCATAGGATGATAATGCGATTAGTTTTTTAGCCTTA
TTTCTGGGGTAATTAATCAGCGAAGCGATGATTTTTGATCTATTAACAGATATATAAATGGAAAAGCTGC
ATAACCACTTTAACTAATACTTTCAACATTTTCAGTTTGTATTACTTCTTATTCAAATGTCATAAAAGTA
TCAACAAAAAATTGTTAATATACCTCTATACTTTAACGTCAAGGAGAAAAAACTATAATGTCTGATAATG
GCCCACAGAACCAACGTAACGCACCTAGAATCACCTTCGGTGGTCCATCCGACAGCACTGGTTCAAATCA
AAACGGAGAGAGATCGGGTGCCCGGAGTAAGCAAAGGCGCCCCCAAGGTCTACCGAATAACACAGCTTCT
TGGTTTACTGCTCTTACGCAACACGGTAAAGAAGACTTGAAGTTCCCAAGAGGTCAAGGGGTTCCAATTA
ACACCAACTCCTCTCCAGATGATCAAATAGGTTACTATAGAAGAGCTACTAGACGTATTAGGGGTGGGGA
CGGCAAAATGAAGGATTTATCTCCTAGATGGTACTTTTATTACTTGGGTACCGGTCCAGAAGCTGGATTG
CCTTACGGTGCCAATAAGGACGGTATCATTTGGGTAGCAACTGAAGGTGCTTTAAATACCCCAAAGGACC
ATATCGGTACTAGAAACCCTGCTAATAACGCTGCCATTGTCTTGCAATTACCACAGGGGACAACGTTGCC
AAAGGGTTTCTACGCCGAAGGATCCAGAGGTGGCTCGCAAGCTTCTAGTAGATCATCCTCTCGCAGCAGA
AACTCATCTCGTAACTCCACACCAGGTAGTTCGAGAGGTACCTCTCCAGCGAGAATGGCTGGTAACGGTG
GTGATGCAGCTCTGGCGTTGCTGCTACTCGACAGATTGAATCAATTGGAATCCAAAATGTCTGGTAAGGG
TCAACAACAACAGGGTCAGACTGTGACTAAGAAGTCTGCTGCTGAAGCTTCCAAAAAGCCCCGTCAAAAG
AGAACCGCCACCAAGGCCTATAATGTCACTCAAGCTTTCGGAAGAAGAGGTCCAGAGCAAACGCAAGGTA
ACTTTGGAGATCAAGAATTGATCCGGCAGGGTACCGATTATAAACACTGGCCCCAAATTGCTCAATTCGC
GCCAAGCGCCTCAGCTTTTTTCGGCATGTCAAGAATAGGTATGGAAGTTACTCCATCTGGGACTTGGTTA
ACTTACACTGGTGCAATCAAGTTGGACGATAAAGACCCAAATTTTAAAGACCAAGTTATTCTACTCAACA
AGCATATAGATGCTTACAAAACCTTCCCGCCTACAGAACCCAAGAAAGATAAAAAGAAGAAGGCTGACGA
GACACAAGCATTGCCTCAGCGTCAAAAGAAACAACAAACTGTCACCTTGTTACCAGCAGCTGATCTTGAT
GATTTCTCTAAGCAATTGCAACAATCCATGTCGTCCGCCGACTCTACTCAAGCGCTCGTGCCGAGAGGTT
CTTGGAGCCATCCGCAGTTTGAAAAATAAACAGGCCCCTTTTCCTTTGTCGATATCATGTAATTAGTTAT
GTCACGCTTACATTCACGCCCTCCTCCCACATCCGCTCTAACCGAAAAGGAAGGAGTTAGACAACCTGAA
GTCTAGGTCCCTATTTATTTTTTTTAATAGTTATGTTAGTATTAAGAACGTTATTTATATTTCAAATTTT
TCTTTTTTTTCTGTACAAAGCGGCCGCCGAACCACTAGTGCACTGCAGTACACGGTTTCCTTGAAATTTT
TTTGATTCGGTAATCTCCGAACAGAAGGAAGAACGAAGGAAGGAGCACAGACTTAGATTGGTATATATAC
GCATATGTAGTGTTGAAGAAACATGAAATTGCCCAGTATTCTTAACCCAACTGCACAGAACAAAAACGTG
CAGGAAACGAAGATAAATCATGTCGAAAGCTACATATAAGGAACGTGCTGCTACTCATCCTAGTCCTGTT
GCTGCCAAGCTATTTAATATCATGCACGAAAAGCAAACAAACTTGTGTGCTTCATTGGATGTTCGTACCA
CCAAGGAATTACTGGAGTTAGTTGAAGCATTAGGTCCCAAAATTTGTTTACTAAAAACACATGTGGATAT
CTTGACTGATTTTTCCATGGAGGGCACAGTTAAGCCGCTAAAGGCATTATCCGCCAAGTACAATTTTTTA
CTCTTCGAGGACAGAAAATTTGCTGACATTGGTAATACAGTCAAATTGCAGTACTCTGCGGGTGTATACA
GAATAGCAGAATGGGCAGACATTACGAATGCACACGGTGTGGTGGGCCCAGGTATTGTTAGCGGTTTGAA
GCAGGCGGCAGAAGAAGTAACAAAGGAACCTAGAGGCCTTTTGATGTTAGCAGAATTGTCATGCAAGGGC
TCCCTATCTACTGGAGAATATACTAAGGGTACTGTTGACATTGCGAAGAGCGACAAAGATTTTGTTATCG
GCTTTATTGCTCAAAGAGACATGGGTGGAAGAGATGAAGGTTACGATTGGTTGATTATGACACCCGGTGT
GGGTTTAGATGACAAGGGAGATGCATTGGGTCAACAGTATAGAACCGTGGATGATGTGGTTTCTACAGGA
TCTGACATTATTATTGTTGGAAGAGGACTATTTGCAAAGGGAAGGGATGCTAAGGTAGAGGGTGAACGTT
ACAGAAAAGCAGGCTGGGAAGCATATTTGAGAAGATGCGGCCAGCAAAACTAAAAAACTGTATTATAAGT
AAATGCATGTATACTAAACTCACAAATTAGAGCTTCAATTTAATTATATCAGTTATTACCCGAGTA
